>Addgene plasmid #126973 | pJUMP26-1A(sfGFP) | addgene full sequence | sequence record 252079 | Addgene NGS Result
TTAATTAAGGAGTTTTGCAGGTGCCTTGGAACACCTGCTTTTCGCTGAATTCGCGGCCGCTTCTAGAGCG
TCTCTGGAGTGAGACCGGAGTTGACGGCTAGCTCAGTCCTAGGTACAGTGCTAGCGTACTTGTTTAACTT
TAAGAAGGAGATATACAATGGTAGCCCGTAAAGGCGAAGAGCTGTTCACTGGTGTCGTCCCTATTCTGGT
GGAACTGGATGGTGATGTCAACGGTCATAAGTTTTCCGTGCGTGGCGAGGGTGAAGGTGACGCAACTAAT
GGTAAACTGACGCTGAAGTTCATCTGTACTACTGGTAAACTGCCGGTACCTTGGCCGACTCTGGTAACGA
CGCTGACTTATGGTGTTCAGTGCTTTGCTCGTTATCCGGACCATATGAAGCAGCATGACTTCTTCAAGTC
CGCCATGCCGGAAGGCTATGTGCAGGAACGCACGATTTCCTTTAAGGATGACGGCACGTACAAAACGCGT
GCGGAAGTGAAATTTGAAGGCGATACCCTGGTAAACCGCATTGAGCTGAAAGGCATTGACTTTAAAGAAG
ATGGCAATATCCTGGGCCATAAGCTGGAATACAATTTTAACAGCCACAATGTTTACATCACCGCCGATAA
ACAAAAAAATGGCATTAAAGCGAATTTTAAAATTCGCCACAACGTGGAGGATGGCAGCGTGCAGCTGGCT
GATCACTACCAGCAAAACACTCCAATCGGTGATGGTCCTGTTCTGCTGCCAGACAATCACTATCTGAGCA
CGCAAAGCGTTCTGTCTAAAGATCCGAACGAGAAACGCGATCATATGGTTCTGCTGGAGTTCGTAACCGC
AGCGGGCATCACGCATGGTATGGATGAACTGTACAAAGGTTCGTAACTTCTGACTGAGTTGCACGCTGGT
CTCTCGCTAATGTGAGACGTACTAGTAGCGGCCGCTGCAGGGAGTTGTCTTCGAAGACTTCGCTCTAGTC
TTGGACTCCTGTTGATAGATCCAGTAATGACCTCAGAACTCCATCTGGATTTGTTCAGAACGCTCGGTTG
CCGCCGGGCGTTTTTTATTGGTGAGAATCCAGGGGTCCCCAATAATTACGATTTAAATTTGTGTCTCAAA
ATCTCTGATGTTACATTGCACAAGATAAAAATATATCATCATGAACAATAAAACTGTCTGCTTACATAAA
CAGTAATACAAGGGGTGTTATGAGCCATATTCAGCGTGAAACGAGCTGTAGCCGTCCGCGTCTGAACAGC
AACATGGATGCGGATCTGTATGGCTATAAATGGGCGCGTGATAACGTGGGTCAGAGCGGCGCGACCATTT
ATCGTCTGTATGGCAAACCGGATGCGCCGGAACTGTTTCTGAAACATGGCAAAGGCAGCGTGGCGAACGA
TGTGACCGATGAAATGGTGCGTCTGAACTGGCTGACCGAATTTATGCCGCTGCCGACCATTAAACATTTT
ATTCGCACCCCGGATGATGCGTGGCTGCTGACCACCGCGATTCCGGGCAAAACCGCGTTTCAGGTGCTGG
AAGAATATCCGGATAGCGGCGAAAACATTGTGGATGCGCTGGCCGTGTTTCTGCGTCGTCTGCATAGCAT
TCCGGTGTGCAACTGCCCGTTTAACAGCGATCGTGTGTTTCGTCTGGCCCAGGCGCAGAGCCGTATTAAC
AACGGCCTGGTGGATGCGAGCGATTTTGATGATGAACGTAACGGCTGGCCGGTGGAACAGGTGTGGAAAG
AAATGCATAAACTGCTGCCGTTTAGCCCGGATAGCGTGGTGACCCACGGCGATTTTAGCCTGGATAACCT
GATTTTCGATGAAGGCAAACTGATTGGCTGCATTGATGTGGGCCGTGTGGGCATTGCGGATCGTTATCAG
GATCTGGCCATTCTGTGGAACTGCCTGGGCGAATTTAGCCCGAGCCTGCAAAAACGTCTGTTTCAGAAAT
ATGGCATTGATAATCCGGATATGAACAAACTGCAATTTCATCTGATGCTGGATGAATTTTTCTAATAATT
AATTGGACCGCGGTCCGCGCGTTGTCCTTTTCCGCTGCATAACCCTGCTTCGGGGTCATTATAGCGATTT
TTTCGGTATATCCATCCTTTTTCGCACGATATACAGGATTTTGCCAAAGGGTTCGTGTAGACTTTCCTTG
GTGTATCCAACGGCGTCAGCCGGGCAGGATAGGTGAAGTAGGCCCACCCGCGAGCGGGTGTTCCTTCTTC
ACTGTCCCTTATTCGCACCTGGCGGTGCTCAACGGGAATCCTGCTCTGCGAGGCTGGCCGTAGGCCGGCC
CTAGAAATATTTTATCTGATTAATAAGATGATCTTCTTGAGATCGTTTTGGTCTGCGCGTAATCTCTTGC
TCTGAAAACGAAAAAACCGCCTTGCAGGGCGGTTTTTCGAAGGTTCTCTGAGCTACCAACTCTTTGAACC
GAGGTAACTGGCTTGGAGGAGCGCAGTCACCAAAACTTGTCCTTTCAGTTTAGCCTTAACCGGCGCATGA
CTTCAAGACTAACTCCTCTAAATCAATTACCAGTGGCTGCTGCCAGTGGTGCTTTTGCATGTCTTTCCGG
GTTGGACTCAAGACGATAGTTACCGGATAAGGCGCAGCGGTCGGACTGAACGGGGGGTTCGTGCATACAG
TCCAGCTTGGAGCGAACTGCCTACCCGGAACTGAGTGTCAGGCGTGGAATGAGACAAACGCGGCCATAAC
AGCGGAATGACACCGGTAAACCGAAAGGCAGGAACAGGAGAGCGCACGAGGGAGCCGCCAGGGGGAAACG
CCTGGTATCTTTATAGTCCTGTCGGGTTTCGCCACCACTGATTTGAGCGTCAGATTTCGTGATGCTTGTC
AGGGGGGCGGAGCCTATGGAAAAACGGCTTTGCCGCGGCCCTCTCACTTCCCTGTTAAGTATCTTCCTGG
CATCTTCCAGGAAATCTCCGCCCCGTTCGTAAGCCATTTCCGCTCGCCGCAGTCGAACGACCGAGCGTAG
CGAGTCAGTGAGCGAGGAAGCGGAATATATCCGGCGCGCCCAGCTGTCTAGGGCGGCGGATTTGTCCTAC
TCAGGAGAGCGTTCACCGACAAACAACAGATAAAACGAAAGGCCCAGTCTTTCGACTGAGCCTTTCGTTT
TATTTGATGCCT
Features (pLannotate 1.2.2; 11 found; start..end, strand, type, name):
     47..68      +  misc_feature   BioBrick prefix: BioBrick prefix for parts that do not start with "ATG"
     91..115     +  promoter       J23119(SpeI) promoter (fragment): bacterial promoter (Registry of Standard Biological Parts BBa J23119) modified to end with an SpeI site
    130..150     +  RBS            RBS: efficient ribosome binding site from bacteriophage T7 gene 10 (Olins and Rangwala, 1989)
    167..877     +  CDS            superfolder GFP: GFP variant that folds robustly even when fused to poorly folded proteins (Pédelacq et al., 2006)
    930..950     +  misc_feature   BioBrick suffix: universal suffix for all parts
    984..1078    +  terminator     lambda t0 terminator: transcription terminator from phage lambda
   1210..2022    +  CDS            aphA1: KKA1_ECOLX - Also known as nptI. Protein inferred from homology: Swiss-Prot protein existence level 3. Resistance to kanamycin and structurally-related aminoglycosides, including amikacin. From Escherichia coli.
   2192..2300    +  oriT           oriT: incP origin of transfer
   2347..2892    +  rep_origin     p15A ori: Plasmids containing the medium-copy-number p15A origin of replication can be propagated in E. coli cells that contain a second plasmid with the ColE1 origin.
   2980..3035    +  rep_origin     RSF ori (fragment): Plasmids containing the RSF 1030 origin of replication can be propagated in E. coli cells that contain additional plasmids with compatible origins.
   3070..3156    -  terminator     rrnB T1 terminator: Escherichia coli rrnB; transcription terminator T1 from the E. coli rrnB gene
