[The description below was written by a language model from this plasmid's Addgene catalogue record and pLannotate feature annotations shown in this document.]
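Description:
pJUMP26-1A(sfGFP) is an empty Level 1 backbone from the Joint Universal Modular Plasmids (JUMP) platform, a SEVA-derived family of bacterial vectors for hierarchical modular DNA assembly in synthetic biology. The 3,162 nt plasmid replicates from the p15A origin, which is compatible with ColE1-type plasmids in the same E. coli cell. The stated purpose calls it medium copy, while the catalogue copy-number field lists it as low copy. Selection is by kanamycin through the aphA1 (nptI) aminoglycoside phosphotransferase gene. An incP oriT lies between the marker and the origin, so the plasmid can be mobilised by conjugation when transfer functions are supplied in trans. A short fragment annotated as RSF ori is also detected near the p15A region, but it covers only a few dozen bases and may simply reflect sequence similarity rather than a functional second origin.

The cargo position holds a constitutive superfolder GFP cassette rather than a gene of interest. It consists of a fragment of the strong synthetic J23119 promoter, a phage T7 gene 10 ribosome binding site and the sfGFP coding sequence, framed by BioBrick prefix and suffix sequences. The lambda t0 terminator downstream and the rrnB T1 terminator on the opposite side insulate the cargo site from the rest of the backbone, as in the SEVA layout. In vectors of this kind the reporter typically serves as a visual placeholder, so that clones in which assembled parts have replaced it lose fluorescence, although the record itself describes it only as an sfGFP reporter. The assembly restriction sites are not annotated in the feature table.
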