Addgene plasmid #126973: pJUMP26-1A(sfGFP)
Purpose: (Empty Backbone) Level 1 vector. sfGFP reporter. Origin p15A (medium copy number)
Depositing lab: Chris French. Depositing organization: University of Edinburgh. Publication: Joint universal modular plasmids (JUMP): a flexible vector platform for synthetic biology. Valenzuela-Ortega M, French C. Synth Biol (Oxf). 2021 Feb 2;6(1):ysab003. doi: 10.1093/synbio/ysab003. eCollection 2021. PubMed 33623824.
Backbone
  Vector backbone: pJUMP26-1A
  Backbone manufacturer: Backbone derived from SEVA.
  Vector type: Bacterial Expression, Synthetic Biology
Growth in bacteria
  Bacterial resistance: Kanamycin, 50 μg/mL
  Growth temperature: 37°C
  Growth strain: JM109
  Copy number: Low Copy
Gene/Insert
  Gene/Insert name: None
  Mutation: None
Terms and licenses: Academic/Nonprofit Terms; Industry Terms: Not Available to Industry
Depositor comments: Please visit https://www.biorxiv.org/content/10.1101/799585v1 for bioRxiv preprint.
How to cite: pJUMP26-1A(sfGFP) was a gift from Chris French (Addgene plasmid # 126973 ; http://n2t.net/addgene:126973 ; RRID:Addgene_126973)
